>Addgene plasmid #53615 | Chicken ArcLight A173 | depositor full sequence | sequence record 83736 | Chicken ArcLight A173 sequence 6949 bps
CGCCATTCTGCCTGGGGACGTCGGAGCTAGCTTGATTTAGGTGACACTATAGAATACAAGCTTCGCCACC
ATGGAGACGACTGTGAGGTATGAACAGGGGTCAGAGCTCACTAAAACTTCGAGCTCTCCAACAGCAGATG
AGCCCACGATAAAGATTGATGATGGTCGTGATGAGGGTAATGAACAAGACAGCTGTTCCAATACCATTAG
GAGAAAAATTTCCCCGTTTGTGATGTCATTTGGATTCAGAGTATTTGGAGTTGTGCTTATCATTGTAGAC
ATCATAGTGGTGATTGTGGATCTGGCCATCAGTGAGAAGAAAAGAGGCATTAGAGAGATTCTTGAAGGTG
TTTCCCTGGCTATAGCACTCTTCTTCCTTGTTGATGTTCTCATGAGAGTGTTTGTTGAAGGCTTCAAGAA
CTATTTCCGGTCCAAACTGAATACTTTGGATGCAGTCATAGTAGTGGGCACTCTGCTAATTAATATGACC
TACTCCTTCTCTGACCTTGCTGCCACAGATCAGATGCCGCAGATGGTTACTCTTCTTCGAGTTCTGAGAA
TTGTTATCTTAATAAGAATATTTCGCCTGGCTGGGGATCCCATGAGTAAAGGAGAAGAACTTTTCACTGG
AGTTGTCCCAATTCTTGTTGAATTAGATGGTGATGTTAATGGGCACAAATTTTCTGTCAGTGGAGAGGGT
GAAGGTGATGCAACATACGGAAAACTTACCCTTAAATTTATTTGCACTACTGGAAAACTACCTGTTCCAT
GGCCAACACTTGTCACTACTTTAACTTATGGTGTTCAATGCTTTTCAAGATACCCAGATCATATGAAACG
GCATGACTTTTTCAAGAGTGCCATGCCCGAAGGTTATGTACAGGAAAGAACTATATTTTTCAAAGATGAC
GGGAACTACAAGACACGTGCTGAAGTCAAGTTTGAAGGTGATACCCTTGTTAATAGAATCGAGTTAAAAG
GTATTGATTTTAAAGAAGATGGAAACATTCTTGGACACAAATTGGAATACAACTATAACGATCACCAGGT
GTACATCATGGCAGACAAACAAAAGAATGGAATCAAAGCTAACTTCAAAATTAGACACAACATTGAAGAT
GGAGGCGTTCAACTAGCAGACCATTATCAACAAAATACTCCAATTGGCGATGGGCCCGTCCTTTTACCAG
ACAACCATTACCTGTTTACAACTTCTACTCTTTCGAAAGATCCCAACGAAAAGAGAGACCACATGGTCCT
TCTTGAGTTTGTAACAGCTGATGGGATTACACATGGCATGGATGAACTATACAAATGATCTAGAACTATA
GTGAGTCGTATTACGTAGATCCAGACATGATAAGATACATTGATGAGTTTGGACAAACCACAACTAGAAT
GCAGTGAAAAAAATGCTTTATTTGTGAAATTTGTGATGCTATTGCTTTATTTGTAACCATTATAAGCTGC
AATAAACAAGTTAACAACAACAATTGCATTCATTTTATGTTTCAGGTTCAGGGGGAGGTGTGGGAGGTTT
TTTAATTGATATCCGCGGCGCCAATGCATTGGGCCCGGTACCCTGTGGAATGTGTGTCAGTTAGGGTGTG
GAAAGTCCCCAGGCTCCCCAGCAGGCAGAAGTATGCAAAGCATGCATCTCAATTAGTCAGCAACCAGGTG
TGGAAAGTCCCCAGGCTCCCCAGCAGGCAGAAGTATGCAAAGCATGCATCTCAATTAGTCAGCAACCATA
GTCCCGCCCCTAACTCCGCCCATCCCGCCCCTAACTCCGCCCAGTTCCGCCCATTCTCCGCCCCATGGCT
GACTAATTTTTTTTATTTATGCAGAGGCCGAGGCCGCCTCTGCCTCTGAGCTATTCCAGAAGTAGTGAGG
AGGCTTTTTTGGAGGCCTAGGCTTTTGCAAAAAGCTCCCGGGAGCTTGTATATCCATTTTCGGATCTGAT
CAGCACGTGATGAAAAAGCCTGAACTCACCGCGACGTCTGTCGAGAAGTTTCTGATCGAAAAGTTCGACA
GCGTCTCCGACCTGATGCAGCTCTCGGAGGGCGAAGAATCTCGTGCTTTCAGCTTCGATGTAGGAGGGCG
TGGATATGTCCTGCGGGTAAATAGCTGCGCCGATGGTTTCTACAAAGATCGTTATGTTTATCGGCACTTT
GCATCGGCCGCGCTCCCGATTCCGGAAGTGCTTGACATTGGGGAATTCAGCGAGAGCCTGACCTATTGCA
TCTCCCGCCGTGCACAGGGTGTCACGTTGCAAGACCTGCCTGAAACCGAACTGCCCGCTGTTCTGCAGCC
GGTCGCGGAGGCCATGGATGCGATCGCTGCGGCCGATCTTAGCCAGACGAGCGGGTTCGGCCCATTCGGA
CCGCAAGGAATCGGTCAATACACTACATGGCGTGATTTCATATGCGCGATTGCTGATCCCCATGTGTATC
ACTGGCAAACTGTGATGGACGACACCGTCAGTGCGTCCGTCGCGCAGGCTCTCGATGAGCTGATGCTTTG
GGCCGAGGACTGCCCCGAAGTCCGGCACCTCGTGCACGCGGATTTCGGCTCCAACAATGTCCTGACGGAC
AATGGCCGCATAACAGCGGTCATTGACTGGAGCGAGGCGATGTTCGGGGATTCCCAATACGAGGTCGCCA
ACATCTTCTTCTGGAGGCCGTGGTTGGCTTGTATGGAGCAGCAGACGCGCTACTTCGAGCGGAGGCATCC
GGAGCTTGCAGGATCGCCGCGGCTCCGGGCGTATATGCTCCGCATTGGTCTTGACCAACTCTATCAGAGC
TTGGTTGACGGCAATTTCGATGATGCAGCTTGGGCGCAGGGTCGATGCGACGCAATCGTCCGATCCGGAG
CCGGGACTGTCGGGCGTACACAAATCGCCCGCAGAAGCGCGGCCGTCTGGACCGATGGCTGTGTAGAAGT
ACTCGCCGATAGTGGAAACCGACGCCCCAGCACTCGTCCGAGGGCAAAGGAATAGCACGTGCTACGAGAT
TTCGATTCCACCGCCGCCTTCTATGAAAGGTTGGGCTTCGGAATCGTTTTCCGGGACGCCGGCTGGATGA
TCCTCCAGCGCGGGGATCTCATGCTGGAGTTCTTCGCCCACCCCAACTTGTTTATTGCAGCTTATAATGG
TTACAAATAAAGCAATAGCATCACAAATTTCACAAATAAAGCATTTTTTTCACTGCATTCTAGTTGTGGT
TTGTCCAAACTCATCAATGTATCTTATCATGTCTGTATACCGTACGCGCTTGGCGTAATCATGGTCATAG
CTGTTTCCTGTGTGAAATTGTTATCCGCTCACAATTCCACACAACATACGAGCCGGAAGCATAAAGTGTA
AAGCCTGGGGTGCCTAATGAGTGAGCTAACTCACATTAATTGCGTTGCGCTCACTGCCCGCTTTCCAGTC
GGGAAACCTGTCGTGCCAGCTGCATTAATGAATCGGCCAACGCGCGGGGAGAGGCGGTTTGCGTATTGGG
CGCTCTTCCGCTTCCTCGCTCACTGACTCGCTGCGCTCGGTCGTTCGGCTGCGGCGAGCGGTATCAGCTC
ACTCAAAGGCGGTAATACGGTTATCCACAGAATCAGGGGATAACGCAGGAAAGAACATGTGAGCAAAAGG
CCAGCAAAAGGCCAGGAACCGTAAAAAGGCCGCGTTGCTGGCGTTTTTCCATAGGCTCCGCCCCCCTGAC
GAGCATCACAAAAATCGACGCTCAAGTCAGAGGTGGCGAAACCCGACAGGACTATAAAGATACCAGGCGT
TTCCCCCTGGAAGCTCCCTCGTGCGCTCTCCTGTTCCGACCCTGCCGCTTACCGGATACCTGTCCGCCTT
TCTCCCTTCGGGAAGCGTGGCGCTTTCTCATAGCTCACGCTGTAGGTATCTCAGTTCGGTGTAGGTCGTT
CGCTCCAAGCTGGGCTGTGTGCACGAACCCCCCGTTCAGCCCGACCGCTGCGCCTTATCCGGTAACTATC
GTCTTGAGTCCAACCCGGTAAGACACGACTTATCGCCACTGGCAGCAGCCACTGGTAACAGGATTAGCAG
AGCGAGGTATGTAGGCGGTGCTACAGAGTTCTTGAAGTGGTGGCCTAACTACGGCTACACTAGAAGGACA
GTATTTGGTATCTGCGCTCTGCTGAAGCCAGTTACCTTCGGAAAAAGAGTTGGTAGCTCTTGATCCGGCA
AACAAACCACCGCTGGTAGCGGTGGTTTTTTTGTTTGCAAGCAGCAGATTACGCGCAGAAAAAAAGGATC
TCAAGAAGATCCTTTGATCTTTTCTACGGGGTCTGACGCTCAGTGGAACGAAAACTCACGTTAAGGGATT
TTGGTCATGAGATTATCAAAAAGGATCTTCACCTAGATCCTTTTAAATTAAAAATGAAGTTTTAAATCAA
TCTAAAGTATATATGAGTAAACTTGGTCTGACAGTTACCAATGCTTAATCAGTGAGGCACCTATCTCAGC
GATCTGTCTATTTCGTTCATCCATAGTTGCCTGACTCCCCGTCGTGTAGATAACTACGATACGGGAGGGC
TTACCATCTGGCCCCAGTGCTGCAATGATACCGCGAGACCCACGCTCACCGGCTCCAGATTTATCAGCAA
TAAACCAGCCAGCCGGAAGGGCCGAGCGCAGAAGTGGTCCTGCAACTTTATCCGCCTCCATCCAGTCTAT
TAATTGTTGCCGGGAAGCTAGAGTAAGTAGTTCGCCAGTTAATAGTTTGCGCAACGTTGTTGCCATTGCT
ACAGGCATCGTGGTGTCACGCTCGTCGTTTGGTATGGCTTCATTCAGCTCCGGTTCCCAACGATCAAGGC
GAGTTACATGATCCCCCATGTTGTGCAAAAAAGCGGTTAGCTCCTTCGGTCCTCCGATCGTTGTCAGAAG
TAAGTTGGCCGCAGTGTTATCACTCATGGTTATGGCAGCACTGCATAATTCTCTTACTGTCATGCCATCC
GTAAGATGCTTTTCTGTGACTGGTGAGTACTCAACCAAGTCATTCTGAGAATAGTGTATGCGGCGACCGA
GTTGCTCTTGCCCGGCGTCAATACGGGATAATACCGCGCCACATAGCAGAACTTTAAAAGTGCTCATCAT
TGGAAAACGTTCTTCGGGGCGAAAACTCTCAAGGATCTTACCGCTGTTGAGATCCAGTTCGATGTAACCC
ACTCGTGCACCCAACTGATCTTCAGCATCTTTTACTTTCACCAGCGTTTCTGGGTGAGCAAAAACAGGAA
GGCAAAATGCCGCAAAAAAGGGAATAAGGGCGACACGGAAATGTTGAATACTCATACTCTTCCTTTTTCA
ATATTATTGAAGCATTTATCAGGGTTATTGTCTCATGAGCGGATACATATTTGAATGTATTTAGAAAAAT
AAACAAATAGGGGTTCCGCGCACATTTCCCCGAAAAGTGCCACCTAAATTGTAAGCGTTAATATTTTGTT
AAAATTCGCGTTAAATTTTTGTTAAATCAGCTCATTTTTTAACCAATAGGCCGAAATCGGCAAAATCCCT
TATAAATCAAAAGAATAGACCGAGATAGGGT
[37 nt withheld, positions 5562-5598]
AAAGAACGTGGACTCCAACGTCAAAGG
[49 nt withheld, positions 5626-5674]
T
[91 nt withheld, positions 5676-5766]
G
[124 nt withheld, positions 5768-5891]
CCCATTCGCCATTCAGGCTGCGCAACTGTTGGGAAGGGCGATCGGTGCGGGCCTCTTCGCTATTACGCCA
GTCGACCATAGCCAATTCAATATGGCGTATATGGACTCATGCCAATTCAATATGGTGGATCTGGACCTGT
GCCAATTCAATATGGCGTATATGGACTCGTGCCAATTCAATATGGTGGATCTGGACCCCAGCCAATTCAA
TATGGCGGACTTGGCACCATGCCAATTCAATATGGCGGACTTGGCACTGTGCCAACTGGGGAGGGGTCTA
CTTGGCACGGTGCCAAGTTTGAGGAGGGGTCTTGGCCCTGTGCCAAGTCCGCCATATTGAATTGGCATGG
TGCCAATAATGGCGGCCATATTGGCTATATGCCAGGATCAATATATAGGCAATATCCAATATGGCCCTAT
GCCAATATGGCTATTGGCCAGGTTCAATACTATGTATTGGCCCTATGCCATATAGTATTCCATATATGGG
TTTTCCTATTGACGTAGATAGCCCCTCCCAATGGGCGGTCCCATATACCATATATGGGGCTTCCTAATAC
CGCCCATAGCCACTCCCCCATTGACGTCAATGGTCTCTATATATGGTCTTTCCTATTGACGTCATATGGG
CGGTCCTATTGACGTATATGGCGCCTCCCCCATTGACGTCAATTACGGTAAATGGCCCGCCTGGCTCAAT
GCCCATTGACGTCAATAGGACCACCCACCATTGACGTCAATGGGATGGCTCATTGCCCATTCATATCCGT
TCTCACGCCCCCTATTGACGTCAATGACGGTAAATGGCCCACTTGGCAGTACATCAATATCTATTAATAG
TAACTTGGCAAGTACATTACTATTGGAAGGACGCCAGGGTACATTGGCAGTACTCCCATTGACGTCAATG
GCGGTAAATGGCCCGCGATGGCTGCCAAGTACATCCCCATTGACGTCAATGGGGAGGGGCAATGACGCAA
ATGGGCGTTCCATTGACGTAAATGGGCGGTAGGCGTGCCTAATGGGAGGTCTATATAAGCAATGCTCGTT
TAGGGAAC
Features (pLannotate 1.2.2; 18 found; start..end, strand, type, name):
     35..53      +  promoter       SP6 promoter: promoter for bacteriophage SP6 RNA polymerase
    602..1316    +  CDS            superecliptic pHluorin (fragment): pH-sensitive mutant of green fluorescent protein (Ng et al., 2002) excited strongly by blue light at neutral pH but minimally fluorescent at acidic pH
   1326..1343    -  promoter       T7 promoter (fragment): promoter for bacteriophage T7 RNA polymerase
   1348..1482    -  polyA_signal   SV40 poly(A) signal: SV40 polyadenylation signal
   1592..1921    +  promoter       SV40 promoter: SV40 enhancer and early promoter
   1970..2995    +  CDS            HygR: aminoglycoside phosphotransferase from E. coli; aph(4)-Ia; confers resistance to hygromycin
   3005..3130    +  CDS            ble (fragment): BLE_KLEPN - Experimental evidence at protein level: Swiss-Prot protein existence level 1. Binding protein with a strong affinity to the bleomycin family of antibiotics. Binds to CL990; an antimitotic-antibiotic compound. From Klebsiella pneumoniae.
   3125..3246    +  polyA_signal   SV40 poly(A) signal: SV40 polyadenylation signal
   3308..3324    -  protein_bind   lac operator: The lac repressor binds to the lac operator to inhibit transcription in E. coli. This inhibition can be relieved by adding lactose or isopropyl-β-D-thiogalactopyranoside (IPTG). lac repressor encoded by lacI
   3332..3362    -  promoter       lac promoter: promoter for the E. coli lac operon
   3377..3398    -  protein_bind   CAP binding site: CAP binding activates transcription in the presence of cAMP. E. coli catabolite activator protein
   3411..3503    -  CDS            lacI (fragment): lac repressor; lacI; The lac repressor binds to the lac operator to inhibit transcription in E. coli. This inhibition can be relieved by adding lactose or isopropyl-β-D-thiogalactopyranoside (IPTG).
   3686..4274    -  rep_origin     ori: high-copy-number ColE1/pMB1/pBR322/pUC origin of replication
   4445..5305    -  CDS            AmpR: β-lactamase; bla; confers resistance to ampicillin, carbenicillin, and related antibiotics
   5306..5410    -  promoter       AmpR promoter: bla
   5463..5891    -  rep_origin     f1 ori (sequence partly withheld): f1 bacteriophage origin of replication; arrow indicates direction of (+) strand synthesis
   5896..5962    -  CDS            lacZα (fragment): LacZα fragment of β-galactosidase; lacZ fragment
   5965..6949    +  promoter       CMV IE94 promoter: enhancer/promoter region of simian cytomegalovirus major immediate early transcription unit IE94
