[The description below was written by a language model from this plasmid's Addgene catalogue record and pLannotate feature annotations shown in this document.]
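Description:
Chicken ArcLight A173 is a mammalian expression plasmid built on a pCS2+ backbone (about 6.9 kb in total) that encodes a genetically encoded fluorescent voltage sensor of the ArcLight family, engineered for improved kinetics. It is propagated in E. coli through a high-copy ColE1/pUC-type origin with ampicillin selection (AmpR), and it also carries an f1 phage origin. For selection in mammalian cells, a separate cassette places a hygromycin resistance gene under the SV40 enhancer/early promoter, followed by an SV40 polyadenylation signal. A short ble fragment and remnants of lac elements are also annotated and appear to be backbone leftovers.

The roughly 1.25 kb insert, cloned between HindIII and BamHI sites, fuses the voltage-sensing domain of the chicken (Gallus gallus) voltage-sensitive phosphatase to super ecliptic pHluorin, a pH-sensitive GFP variant derived from Aequorea victoria. The phosphatase portion carries an R153Q mutation and an extra glutamate after the start methionine. It is truncated at A174 (A173 in native numbering), where pHluorin bearing the A227D mutation is attached. The depositor also notes an E14K difference from the reference sequence, which may be a polymorphism or a PCR error and is reported not to affect function.

Expression is driven by the simian CMV IE94 enhancer/promoter typical of pCS2+ and terminated by an SV40 poly(A) signal. An SP6 promoter lies upstream of the insert, which in principle allows in vitro transcription of the sensor mRNA. The feature table annotates only the pHluorin portion of the coding sequence, not the voltage-sensing domain. The construct is used for optical reporting of membrane voltage changes in transfected cells.
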