Addgene plasmid #53615: Chicken ArcLight A173
Purpose: Genetically encoded voltage sensor ArcLight with improved kinetics
Depositing lab: Vincent Pieribone. Depositing organization: John B. Pierce Laboratory. Publication: Fluorescent protein voltage probes derived from ArcLight that respond to membrane voltage changes with fast kinetics. Han Z, Jin L, Platisa J, Cohen LB, Baker BJ, Pieribone VA. PLoS One. 2013 Nov 27;8(11):e81295. doi: 10.1371/journal.pone.0081295. eCollection 2013. PubMed 24312287.
Backbone
  Vector backbone: pCS2+
  Backbone size w/o insert (bp): 5701
  Total vector size (bp): 6949
  Vector type: Mammalian Expression
  Selectable markers: Hygromycin
Growth in bacteria
  Bacterial resistance: Ampicillin, 100 μg/mL
  Growth temperature: 37°C
  Growth strain: Top10
  Copy number: Unknown
Gene/Insert
  Gene/Insert name: Chicken ArcLight-A173 (alt names: Chicken-A173; Gg-VSD ArcLight A173)
  Species: G. gallus (chicken), Synthetic; Aequorea victoria
  Insert size (bp): 1248
  Mutation: Gg-VSP contains an R153Q mutation and an amino acid E (GAG) was introduced immediately after the start M (ATG); Gg-VSP is truncated at A174 (A173 in the native Gg-VSP sequence) and super ecliptic pHluorin containing a A227D (FP numbering) mutation is fused to the C-terminal (after A174).
  GenBank ID: XP_417079.2 AY533296
  Promoter: CMV
  Cloning method: Restriction Enzyme; 5′ cloning site HindIII (not destroyed); 3′ cloning site BamHI (not destroyed)
  Sequencing primers: 5′ AGAGGGTGAAGGTGATGCAACATAC; 3′ ACCTTCGGGCATGGCACTCTTG
Terms and licenses: Academic/Nonprofit Terms; Industry Terms: Not Available to Industry
Depositor comments: The chicken voltage sensitive phosphatase (VSP) sequence used in this construct contains an E14K mutation, when compared to the reference sequence XP_417079.2 (the full plasmid sequence provided includes K14). This mutation could be polymorphism at the site or a PCR error. The depositing laboratory states that the plasmid functions as described in the associated publication.
How to cite: Chicken ArcLight A173 was a gift from Vincent Pieribone (Addgene plasmid # 53615 ; http://n2t.net/addgene:53615 ; RRID:Addgene_53615)
