>Addgene plasmid #53615 | Chicken ArcLight A173 | addgene partial sequence | sequence record 92094 | SP6 5'-ATTTAGGTGACACTATAG-3'
GAGGTATGAACAGGGGTCAGAGCTCACTAAAACTTCGAGCTCTCCAACAGCAGATGAGCCCACGATAAAG
ATTGATGATGGTCGTGATGAGGGTAATGAACAAGACAGCTGTTCCAATACCATTAGGAGAAAAATTTCCC
CGTTTGTGATGTCATTTGGATTCAGAGTATTTGGAGTTGTGCTTATCATTGTAGACATCATAGTGGTGAT
TGTGGATCTGGCCATCAGTGAGAAGAAAAGAGGCATTAGAGAGATTCTTGAAGGTGTTTCCCTGGCTATA
GCACTCTTCTTCCTTGTTGATGTTCTCATGAGAGTGTTTGTTGAAGGCTTCAAGAACTATTTCCGGTCCA
AACTGAATACTTTGGATGCAGTCATAGTAGTGGGCACTCTGCTAATTAATATGACCTACTCCTTCTCTGA
CCTTGCTGCCACAGATCAGATGCCGCAGATGGTTACTCTTCTTCGAGTTCTGAGAATTGTTATCTTAATA
AGAATATTTCGCCTGGCTGGGGATCCCATGAGTAAAGGAGAAGAACTTTTCACTGGAGTTGTCCCAATTC
TTGTTGAATTAGATGGTGATGTTAATGGGCACAAATTTTCTGTCAGTGGAGAGGGTGAAGGTGATGCAAC
ATACGGAAAACTTACCCTTAAATTTATTTGCACTACTGGAAAACTACCTGTTCCATGGCCAACACTTGTC
ACTACTTTAACTTATGGTGTTCAATGCTTTTCAAGATACCCAGATCATATGAAACGGCATGACTTTTTCA
AGAGTGCCATGCCCGAAGGTTATGTACAGGAAAGAACTATATTTTTCAAAGATGACGGGAACTACAAGAC
ACGTGCTGAAGTCAAGTTTGAAGGTGATACCCTTGTTAATAGAATCGAGTTAAAA
