>Addgene plasmid #53615 | Chicken ArcLight A173 | addgene partial sequence | sequence record 93497 | CMV-F 5'-CGCAAATGGGCGGTAGGCGTG-3'
ACCGCCATTCTGCCTGGGGACGTCGGAGCTAGCTTGATTTAGGTGACACTATAGAATACAAGCTTCGCCA
CCATGGAGACGACTGTGAGGTATGAACAGGGGTCAGAGCTCACTAAAACTTCGAGCTCTCCAACAGCAGA
TGAGCCCACGATAAAGATTGATGATGGTCGTGATGAGGGTAATGAACAAGACAGCTGTTCCAATACCATT
AGGAGAAAAATTTCCCCGTTTGTGATGTCATTTGGATTCAGAGTATTTGGAGTTGTGCTTATCATTGTAG
ACATCATAGTGGTGATTGTGGATCTGGCCATCAGTGAGAAGAAAAGAGGCATTAGAGAGATTCTTGAAGG
TGTTTCCCTGGCTATAGCACTCTTCTTCCTTGTTGATGTTCTCATGAGAGTGTTTGTTGAAGGCTTCAAG
AACTATTTCCGGTCCAAACTGAATACTTTGGATGCAGTCATAGTAGTGGGCACTCTGCTAATTAATATGA
CCTACTCCTTCTCTGACCTTGCTGCCACAGATCAGATGCCGCAGATGGTTACTCTTCTTCGAGTTCTGAG
AATTGTTATCTTAATAAGAATATTTCGCCTGGCTGGGGATCCCATGAGTAAAGGAGAAGAACTTTTCACT
GGAGTTGTCCCAATTCTTGTTGAATTAGATGGTGATGTTAATGGGCACAAATTTTCTGTCAGTGGAGAGG
GTGAAGGTGATGCAACATACGGAAAACTTACCCTTAAATTTATTTGCACTACTGGAAAACTACCTGTTCC
ATGGCCAACACTTGTCACTACTTTAACTTATGGTGTTCAATGCTTTTCAAGATACCCAGATCATATGAA
