>Addgene plasmid #53615 | Chicken ArcLight A173 | addgene partial sequence | sequence record 93498 | pBABE3 5'-ACCCTAACTGACACACATTCC-3'
CGCGGATATCAATTAAAAAACCTCCCACACCTCCCCCTGAACCTGAAACATAAAATGAATGCAATTGTTG
TTGTTAACTTGTTTATTGCAGCTTATAATGGTTACAAATAAAGCAATAGCATCACAAATTTCACAAATAA
AGCATTTTTTTCACTGCATTCTAGTTGTGGTTTGTCCAAACTCATCAATGTATCTTATCATGTCTGGATC
TACGTAATACGACTCACTATAGTTCTAGATCATTTGTATAGTTCATCCATGCCATGTGTAATCCCATCAG
CTGTTACAAACTCAAGAAGGACCATGTGGTCTCTCTTTTCGTTGGGATCTTTCGAAAGAGTAGAAGTTGT
AAACAGGTAATGGTTGTCTGGTAAAAGGACGGGCCCATCGCCAATTGGAGTATTTTGTTGATAATGGTCT
GCTAGTTGAACGCCTCCATCTTCAATGTTGTGTCTAATTTTGAAGTTAGCTTTGATTCCATTCTTTTGTT
TGTCTGCCATGATGTACACCTGGTGATCGTTATAGTTGTATTCCAATTTGTGTCCAAGAATGTTTCCATC
TTCTTTAAAATCAATACCTTTTAACTCGATTCTATTAACAAGGGTATCACCTTCAAACTTGACTTCAGCA
CGTGTCTTGTAGTTCCCGTCATCTTTGAAAAATATAGTTCTTTCCTGTACATAACCTTCGGGCATGGCAC
TCTTGAAAAAGTCATGCCGTTTCATATGATCTGGGTATCTTGAAAAGCATTGAACACCATAAGTTAAAGT
AGTGACAAGTGTTGGCCATGGAACAGGTAGTTTTCCAGTAGTGCAAATAAATTTAAGGGTAAGTT
